>Addgene plasmid #164773 | LjUBQ:MtTAX3:T35s | addgene full sequence | sequence record 324757 | Addgene NGS Result
GGCCACCACTTCAAGAACTCTGTAGCACCGCCTACATACCTCGCTCTGCTAATCCTGTTACCAGTGGCTG
CTGCCAGTGGCGATAAGTCGTGTCTTACCGGGTTGGACTCAAGACGATAGTTACCGGATAAGGCGCAGCG
GTCGGGCTGAACGGGGGGTTCGTGCACACAGCCCAGCTTGGAGCGAACGACCTACACCGAACTGAGATAC
CTACAGCGTGAGCTATGAGAAAGCGCCACGCTTCCCGAAGGGAGAAAGGCGGACAGGTATCCGGTAAGCG
GCAGGGTCGGAACAGGAGAGCGCACGAGGGAGCTTCCAGGGGGAAACGCCTGGTATCTTTATAGTCCTGT
CGGGTTTCGCCACCTCTGACTTGAGCGTCGATTTTTGTGATGCTCGTCAGGGGGGCGGAGCCTATGGAAA
AACGCCAGCAACGCGGCCTTTTTACGGTTCCTGTGGTTGGCACATACAAATGGACGAACGGATAAACCTT
TTCACGCCCTTTTAAATATCCGATTATTCTAATAAACGCTCTTTTCTCTTAGGTTTACCCGCCAATATAT
CCTGTCAAACACTGATAGTTTAAACTCCCTCGGTCACATGTGCATCCTCGTAAGGAGGACGTCGTTGTGG
TTGGTGCTTTCCTTACATTCTGAGCCTCTTTCCTTCTAATCCACTCATCTGCATCTTCTTGTGTCCTTAC
TAATACCTCATTGGTTCCAAATTCCCTCCCTTTAAGCACCAGCTCGTTTCTGTTCTTCCACAGCCTCCCA
AGTATCCAAGGGACTAAAGCCTCCACATTCTTCAGATCAGGATATTCTTGTTTAAGATGTTGAACTCTAT
GGAGGTTTGTATGAACTGATGATCTAGGACCGGATAAGTTCCCTTCTTCATAGCGAACTTATTCAAAGAA
TGTTTTGTGTATCATTCTTGTTACATTGTTATTAATGAAAAAATATTATTGGTCATTGGACTGAACACGA
GTGTTAAATATGGACCAGGCCCCAAATAAGATCCATTGATATATGAATTAAATAACAAGAATAAATCGAG
TCACCAAACCACTTGCCTTTTTTAACGAGACTTGTTCACCAACTTGATACAAAAGTCATTATCCTATGCA
AATCAATAATCATACAAAAATATCCAATAACACTAAAAAAATTAAAAGAAATGGATAATTTCACAATATG
TTATACGATAAAGAAGTTACTTTTCCAAGAAATTCACTGATTTTATAAGCCCACTTGCATTAGATAAATG
GCAAAAAAAAACAAAAAGGAAAAGAAATAAAGCACGAAGAATTCTAGAAAATACGAAATACGCTTCAATG
CAGTGGGACCCACGGTTCAATTATTGCCAATTTTCAGCTCCACCGTATATTTAAAAAATAAAACGATAAT
GCTAAAAAAATATAAATCGTAACGATCGTTAAATCTCAACGGCTGGATCTTATGACGACCGTTAAGGAAA
TTGTGGTTGTCGGACGAAGTCCAGTAATAAACGGCGTCAAAGTGGTTGCAGCCGGCACACACGAGTCGTG
TTTATCAACTCAAAGCACAAATACTTTTCCTCAACCTAAAAATAAGGCAATTAGCCAAAAACAACTTTGC
GTGTAAACAACGCTCAATACACGTGTCATTTTATTATTAGCTATTGCTTCACCGCCTTAGCTTTCTCGTG
ACCTAGTCGTCCTCGTCTTTTCTTCTTCTTCTTCTATAAAACAATACCCAAAGAGCTCTTCTTCTTCACA
ATTCAGATTTCAATTTCTCAAAATCTTAAAAACTTTCTCTCAATTCTCTCTACCGTGATCAAGGTAAATT
TCTGTGTTCCTTATTCTCTCAAAATCTTCGATTTTGTTTTCGTTCGATCCCAATTTCGTATATGTTCTTT
GGTTTAGATTCTGTTAATCTTAGATCGTAGACGATTTTCTGGGTTTGATCGTTAGATATCATCTTAATTC
TCGATTAGGGTTTCATAGATATCATCCGATTTGTTCAAATAATTTGAGTTTTGTCGAATAATTACTCTTC
GATTTGTGATTTCTATCTAGATCTGGTGTTAGTTTCTAGTTTGTGCGATCGAATTTGTCGATTAATCTGA
GTTTTTCTGATTAACAGATGCAGATCTTAATGGGGTCATCCAAGAATGTTATCAAGGAGTTCATGAGGTT
TAAGGTTCGCATGGAAGGAACGGTCAATGGGCACGAGTTTGAAATAGAAGGCGAAGGAGAGGGGAGGCCA
TACGAAGGCCACAATACCGTAAAGCTTAAGGTAACCAAGGGGGGACCTTTGCCATTTGCTTGGGATATTT
TGTCACCACAATTTCAGTATGGAAGCAAGGTATATGTCAAGCACCCTGCCGACATACCAGACTATAAAAA
GCTGTCATTTCCTGAAGGATTTAAATGGGAAAGGGTCATGAACTTTGAAGATGGTGGCGTCGTTACTGTA
ACCCAGGATTCCAGTTTGCAGGATGGCTGTTTCATCTACAAGGTCAAGTTCATTGGCGTGAACTTTCCTT
CCGATGGACCTGTTATGCAAAAGAAAACAATGGGCTGGGAAGCCAGCACTGAGCGTTTGTATCCTCGTGA
TGGCGTGTTGAAAGGAGAGATTCATAAGGCTCTGAAGCTGAAAGACGGTGGTCATTACCTAGTTGAATTC
AAAAGTATTTACATGGCAAAGAAGCCTGTGCAGCTACCAGGGTACTACTATGTTGACTCCAAACTGGATA
TAACAAGCCACAACGAAGATTATACAATCGTTGAGCAGTATGAAAGAACCGAGGGACGCCACCATCTGTT
CCTTTAAGCTTGTCAAGCAGATCGTTCAAACATTTGGCAATAAAGTTTCTTAAGATTGAATCCTGTTGCC
GGTCTTGCGATGATTATCATATAATTTCTGTTGAATTACGTTAAGCATGTAATAATTAACATGTAATGCA
TGACGTTATTTATGAGATGGGTTTTTATGATTAGAGTCCCGCAATTATACATTTAATACGCGATAGAAAA
CAAAATATAGCGCGCAAACTAGGATAAATTATCGCGCGCGGTGTCATCTATGTTACTAGATCGACGCTGA
GCTCGAATTCTAGTGGAGGGAGAGAGGATTTTGAGGAAATAATTAATTGAATTACTTGTATTATTGATAA
AGTAATTTAGATAAGTTGTTAGTACAACTTATTGCAACTATGGATAGACAAAAATCACTTATTTTAAGGG
GAGAAGTATATAACAACTTATTATAAAATTTCTGAGCAGCCGGCCTCCTCCAATCAATCATAGAGAGTGG
AGCCCATTCTGGAAAACCAAGGAACCCCCAACTTGCACTGGTGCGGTGGCCCAATTCAAAAAAAACGGGG
CCCAGCAAAGTAACGCCGTTGTAACGATTTATCAATCCAAACTCAAAAGGCGGCGAGATGCGTTTAACTC
CGTGAAATTAACAAACCGCCAACAACTTGCAATTTGCAACTACCGTTTCCAAGAAGAACTCAACCACACA
ACGTATCCTATCCCAAACCACACGCAACTAGTGACGCGTCATAAGGACACGTGTCACAATTTGACTGGTT
AATAATTTCACCGCTTTTGCTATAAATTACCTCCAATCCCCTTAGCTTCTTCACAATTCAGTTCCCAACC
CTAACAATTCTTGTTCATATCGCTTCTCTCTACTTTCAAGGTATGATCCAATTTCTCTCTTCTTTCTCTG
TAATCCTTTCGTTGAGTTTTGTTTCCGATCAATCATAGGTAGTTTTCTTGTTTCGAAGCATGAGATCTAG
GAATTTTTTGTGATTTTCCAAAATTGAGATCGGTTTGAAATTGAATTTTACAGCTTGAATCTCAGATCTT
GTTTTATCAATGTTTTCGATGGCTTGCGATGTAGATCTATGATAATTGTGGTTCAGTTTTGTTAGGAATC
GATTTCGGTTTAGCAATTGCAGATTAATTAGGGTTTCCAATTGAATTCTTCAGATCCGTTATGGAATTAT
GTCAAATAATTTATTCAAATTGGAAATTATTGTTAGATCCACTCTTAATCTGTTTGATCCAAGCTTCAAT
TAGGGTTTTCACTTGTTTCAATTTCTTGTTATGGATTCTGATTTATCTGTTGATGTTAGATCCACTCTTA
ATCTGTTTGATCCAAGCGTTAATTAGGGTTTTCACTTGTTTCAATTTCGTGTGTTGGATTCTGATTTATC
TGTTGTTGATGTGATTACAGAATGGCAAGTGACCAAGACTTTTGTGAATGTAGACCTTTGGGTTTCTTCA
TTGGATTACCCTTTGCTCTATTATCATTAATTTTATCTCTTATAGGAGCAATTATTTGGATTATCGGGTC
AATATTGAGTTGCTGCTGTCCTTGTTGCATATGCTGCACAGGATTGCTCAATGTTGCTGTATGTTTGATA
AAGCTTCCAGTTCGAATTCTTAGATGGTTTGTTAACAAAATTCCTTGTTAGGCTTCTCTAGCTAGAGTCG
ATCGACAAGCTCGAGTTTCTCCATAATAATGTGTGAGTAGTTCCCAGATAAGGGAATTAGGGTTCCTATA
GGGTTTCGCTCATGTGTTGAGCATATAAGAAACCCTTAGTATGTATTTGTATTTGTAAAATACTTCTATC
AATAAAATTTCTAATTCCTAAAACCAAAATCCAGTACTAAAATCCAGATCGCTAAGCTTGAATTCTTGCG
GAGAGCGGAGAATTAAGGGAGTCACGTTATGACCCCCGCCGATGACGCGGGACAAGCCGTTTTACGTTTG
GAACTGACAGAACCGCAACGTTGAAGGAGCCACTCAGCCGCGGGTTTCTGGAGTTTAATGAGCTAAGCAC
ATACGTCAGAAACCATTATTGCGCGTTCAAAAGTCGCCTAAGGTCACTATCAGCTAGCAAATATTTCTTG
TCAAAAATGCTCCACTGACGTTCCATAAATTCCCCTCGGTATCCAATTAGAGTCTCATATTCACTCTCAA
ATGATTGAACAAGATGGATTGCACGCAGGTTCTCCGGCCGCTTGGGTGGAGAGGCTATTCGGCTATGACT
GGGCACAACAGACAATCGGCTGCTCTGATGCCGCCGTGTTCCGGCTGTCAGCGCAGGGGCGCCCGGTTCT
TTTTGTCAAGACCGACCTGTCCGGTGCCCTGAATGAACTCCAAGACGAGGCAGCGCGGCTATCGTGGCTG
GCCACGACGGGCGTTCCTTGCGCAGCTGTGCTCGACGTTGTCACTGAAGCGGGAAGGGACTGGCTGCTAT
TGGGCGAAGTGCCGGGGCAGGATCTCCTGTCATCTCACCTTGCTCCTGCCGAGAAAGTATCCATCATGGC
TGATGCAATGCGGCGGCTGCATACGCTTGATCCGGCTACCTGCCCATTCGACCACCAAGCGAAACATCGC
ATCGAGCGAGGACGTACTCGGATGGAAGCCGGTCTTGTCGATCAGGATGATCTGGACGAAGAGCATCAGG
GGCTCGCGCCAGCCGAACTGTTCGCCAGGCTCAAGGCGCGGATGCCCGACGGCGAGGATCTCGTCGTGAC
CCAGGGCGATGCCTGCTTGCCGAATATCATGGTGGAAAATGGCCGCTTTTCTGGATTCATCGACTGTGGC
CGGCTGGGTGTGGCGGACCGCTATCAGGACATAGCGTTGGCTACCCGTGATATTGCTGAAGAGCTTGGCG
GCGAATGGGCTGACCGCTTCCTCGTGCTTTACGGTATCGCCGCTCCCGATTCGCAGCGCATCGCCTTCTA
TCGCCTTCTTGACGAGTTCTTCTGAGCTTGTCAAGCAGATCGTTCAAACATTTGGCAATAAAGTTTCTTA
AGATTGAATCCTGTTGCCGGTCTTGCGATGATTATCATATAATTTCTGTTGAATTACGTTAAGCATGTAA
TAATTAACATGTAATGCATGACGTTATTTATGAGATGGGTTTTTATGATTAGAGTCCCGCAATTATACAT
TTAATACGCGATAGAAAACAAAATATAGCGCGCAAACTAGGATAAATTATCGCGCGCGGTGTCATCTATG
TTACTAGATCGACGCTGGATCCGAATTCGGCAGGGCCCACTGCATCCACCCCAGTACATTAAAAACGTCC
GCAATGTGTTATTAAGTTGTCTAAGCGTCAATTTGTTTACACCACAATATATCCTGCCACCAGCCAGCCA
ACAGCTCCCCGACCGGCAGCTCGGCACAAAATCACCACTCGATACAGGCAGCCCATCAGCCGTGCGGCTG
CATGAAATCCTGGCCGGTTTGTCTGATGCCAAGCTGGCGGCCTGGCCGGCCAGCTTGGCCGCTGAAGAAA
CCGAGCGCCGCCGTCTAAAAAGGTGATGTGTATTTGAGTAAAACAGCTTGCGTCATGCGGTCGCTGCGTA
TATGATGCGATGAGTAAATAAACAAATACGCAAGGGGAACGCATGAAGGTTATCGCTGTACTTAACCAGA
AAGGCGGGTCAGGCAAGACGACCATCGCAACCCATCTAGCCCGCGCCCTGCAACTCGCCGGGGCCGATGT
TCTGTTAGTCGATTCCGATCCCCAGGGCAGTGCCCGCGATTGGGCGGCCGTGCGGGAAGATCAACCGCTA
ACCGTTGTCGGCATCGACCGCCCGACGATTGACCGCGACGTGAAGGCCATCGGCCGGCGCGACTTCGTAG
TGATCGACGGAGCGCCCCAGGCGGCGGACTTGGCTGTGTCCGCGATCAAGGCAGCCGACTTCGTGCTGAT
TCCGGTGCAGCCAAGCCCTTACGACATATGGGCCACCGCCGACCTGGTGGAGCTGGTTAAGCAGCGCATT
GAGGTCACGGATGGAAGGCTACAAGCGGCCTTTGTCGTGTCGCGGGCGATCAAAGGCACGCGCATCGGCG
GTGAGGTTGCCGAGGCGCTGGCCGGGTACGAGCTGCCCATTCTTGAGTCCCGTATCACGCAGCGCGTGAG
CTACCCAGGCACTGCCGCCGCCGGCACAACCGTTCTTGAATCAGAACCCGAGGGCGACGCTGCCCGCGAG
GTCCAGGCGCTGGCCGCTGAAATTAAATCAAAACTCATTTGAGTTAATGAGGTAAAGAGAAAATGAGCAA
AAGCACAAACACGCTAAGTGCCGGCCGTCCGAGCGCACGCAGCAGCAAGGCTGCAACGTTGGCCAGCCTG
GCAGACACGCCAGCCATGAAGCGGGTCAACTTTCAGTTGCCGGCGGAGGATCACACCAAGCTGAAGATGT
ACGCGGTACGCCAAGGCAAGACCATTACCGAGCTGCTATCTGAATACATCGCGCAGCTACCAGAGTAAAT
GAGCAAATGAATAAATGAGTAGATGAATTTTAGCGGCTAAAGGAGGCGGCATGGAAAATCAAGAACAACC
AGGCACCGACGCCGTGGAATGCCCCATGTGTGGAGGAACGGGCGGTTGGCCAGGCGTAAGCGGCTGGGTT
GTCTGCCGGCCCTGCAATGGCACTGGAACCCCCAAGCCCGAGGAATCGGCGTGAGCGGTCGCAAACCATC
CGGCCCGGTACAAATCGGCGCGGCGCTGGGTGATGACCTGGTGGAGAAGTTGAAGGCCGCGCAGGCCGCC
CAGCGGCAACGCATCGAGGCAGAAGCACGCCCCGGTGAATCGTGGCAAGCGGCCGCTGATCGAATCCGCA
AAGAATCCCGGCAACCGCCGGCAGCCGGTGCGTCGTCGATTAGGAAGCCGCCCAAGGGCGACGAGCAACC
AGATTTTTTCGTTCCGATGCTCTATGACGTGGGCACCCGCGATAGTCGCAGCATCATGGACGTGGCCGTT
TTCCGTCTGTCGAAGCGTGACCGACGAGCTGGCGAGGTGATCCGCTACGAGCTTCCAGACGGGCACGTAG
AGGTTTCCGCAGGGCCGGCCGGCATGGCCAGTGTGTGGGATTACGACCTGGTACTGATGGCGGTTTCCCA
TCTAACCGAATCCATGAACCGATACCGGGAAGGGAAGGGAGACAAGCCCGGCCGCGTGTTCCGTCCACAC
GTTGCGGACGTACTCAAGTTCTGCCGGCGAGCCGATGGCGGAAAGCAGAAAGACGACCTGGTAGAAACCT
GCATTCGGTTAAACACCACGCACGTTGCCATGCAGCGTACGAAGAAGGCCAAGAACGGCCGCCTGGTGAC
GGTATCCGAGGGTGAAGCCTTGATTAGCCGCTACAAGATCGTAAAGAGCGAAACCGGGCGGCCGGAGTAC
ATCGAGATCGAGCTAGCTGATTGGATGTACCGCGAGATCACAGAAGGCAAGAACCCGGACGTGCTGACGG
TTCACCCCGATTACTTTTTGATCGATCCCGGCATCGGCCGTTTTCTCTACCGCCTGGCACGCCGCGCCGC
AGGCAAGGCAGAAGCCAGATGGTTGTTCAAGACGATCTACGAACGCAGTGGCAGCGCCGGAGAGTTCAAG
AAGTTCTGTTTCACCGTGCGCAAGCTGATCGGGTCAAATGACCTGCCGGAGTACGATTTGAAGGAGGAGG
CGGGGCAGGCTGGCCCGATCCTAGTCATGCGCTACCGCAACCTGATCGAGGGCGAAGCATCCGCCGGTTC
CTAATGTACGGAGCAGATGCTAGGGCAAATTGCCCTAGCAGGGGAAAAAGGTCGAAAAAGCTTCTTTCCT
GTGGATAGCACGTACATTGGGAACCCAAAGCCGTACATTGGGAACCGGAACCCGTACATTGGGAACCCAA
AGCCGTACATTGGGAACCGGTCACACATGTAAGTGACTGATATAAAAGAGAAAAAAGGCGATTTTTCCGC
CTAAAACTCTTTAAAACTTATTAAAACTCTTAAAACCCGCCTGGCCTGTGCATAACTGTCTGGCCAGCGC
ACAGCCGAAGAGCTGCAAAAAGCGCCTACCCTTCGGTCGCTGCGCTCCCTACGCCCCGCCGCTTCGCGTC
GGCCTATCGCGGCCGCTGGCCGCTCAAAAATGGCTGGCCTACGGCCAGGCAATCTACCAGGGCGCGGACA
AGCCGCGCCGTCGCCACTCGACCGCCGGCGCCCACATCAAGGCACCGAGCTCCCATCCCCCCAGGGGCTG
CGCCCCTCGGCCGCGAACGGCCTCACCCCAAAAATGGCAGCGCTGGCCAATTCGTGCGCGGAACCCCTAT
TTGTTTATTTTTCTAAATACATTCAAATATGTATCCGCTCATGAGACAATAACCTTGATAAATGCTTCAA
TAATATTGAAAAAGGAAGAGTATGGCTAAAATGAGAATATCACCGGAATTGAAAAAACTGATCGAAAAAT
ACCGCTGCGCAAAAGATACGGAAGGAATGTCTCCTGCTAAGGTATATAAGCTGGTGGGAGAAAATGAAAA
CCTATATTTAAAAATGACGGACAGCCGGTATAAAGGGACCACCTATGATGTGGAACGGGAAAAGGACATG
ATGCTATGGCTGGAAGGAAAGCTGCCTGTTCCAAAGGTCCTGCACTTTGAACGGCATGATGGCTGGAGCA
ATCTGCTCATGAGTGAGGCCGATGGCGTCCTTTGCTCGGAAGAGTATGAAGATGAACAAAGCCCTGAAAA
GATTATCGAGCTGTATGCGGAGTGCATCAGGCTCTTTCACTCCATCGACATATCGGATTGTCCCTATACG
AATAGCTTAGACAGCCGCTTAGCCGAATTGGATTACTTACTGAATAACGATCTGGCCGATGTGGATTGCG
AAAACTGGGAAGAGGACACTCCATTTAAAGATCCGCGCGAGCTGTATGATTTTTTAAAGACGGAAAAGCC
CGAAGAGGAACTTGTCTTTTCCCACGGCGACCTGGGAGACAGCAACATCTTTGTGAAAGATGGCAAAGTA
AGTGGCTTTATTGATCTTGGGAGAAGCGGCAGGGCGGACAAGTGGTATGACATTGCCTTCTGCGTCCGGT
CGATCAGGGAGGATATCGGGGAAGAACAGTATGTCGAGCTATTTTTTGACTTACTGGGGATCAAGCCTGA
TTGGGAGAAAATAAAATATTATATTTTACTGGATGAATTGTTTTAGCTGTCAGACCAAGTTTACTCATAT
ATACTTTAGATTGATTTAAAACTTCATTTTTAATTTAAAAGGATCTAGGTGAAGATCCTTTTTGATAATC
TCATGACCAAAATCCCTTAACGTGAGTTTTCGTTCCACTGAGCGTCAGACCCCGTAGAAAAGATCAAAGG
ATCTTCTTGAGATCCTTTTTTTCTGCGCGTAATCTGCTGCTTGCAAACAAAAAAACCACCGCTACCAGCG
GTGGTTTGTTTGCCGGATCAAGAGCTACCAACTCTTTTTCCGAAGGTAACTGGCTTCAGCAGAGCGCAGA
TACCAAATACTGTCCTTCTAGTGTAGCCGTAGTTA
Features (pLannotate 1.2.2; 16 found; start..end, strand, type, name):
    543..567     -  misc_feature   RB T-DNA repeat: right border repeat from nopaline C58 T-DNA
   2130..2804    +  CDS            DsRed: DsRed is a basic (constitutively fluorescent) red fluorescent protein published in 1999, derived from Discosoma sp..
   2820..3072    +  terminator     NOS terminator: nopaline synthase terminator and poly(A) signal
   4246..4458    +  CDS            TAX1 (fragment): TAX1_ARATH - Experimental evidence at transcript level: Swiss-Prot protein existence level 2. Signaling peptide involved in the regulation of lateral organs separation, including fruits and leaves (PubMed:26071531). Involved in the perception of and response to light stress via the control of sinapoyl-malate accumulation, a UV-B protecting compound (PubMed:26967827). From Arabidopsis thaliana (Mouse-ear cress).
   4496..4670    +  polyA_signal   CaMV poly(A) signal: cauliflower mosaic virus polyadenylation signal
   4770..4949    +  promoter       NOS promoter: nopaline synthase promoter
   4971..5765    +  CDS            NeoR/KanR: aminoglycoside phosphotransferase from Tn5; aph(3')-II (or nptII); confers resistance to neomycin, kanamycin, and G418 (Geneticin®)
   5778..6030    +  terminator     NOS terminator: nopaline synthase terminator and poly(A) signal
   6125..6149    -  misc_feature   LB T-DNA repeat: left border repeat from nopaline C58 T-DNA
   6413..7042    +  CDS            pVS1 StaA: stability protein from the Pseudomonas plasmid pVS1 (Heeb et al., 2000)
   7471..8544    +  CDS            pVS1 RepA: replication protein from the Pseudomonas plasmid pVS1 (Heeb et al., 2000)
   8610..8804    +  rep_origin     pVS1 oriV: origin of replication for the Pseudomonas plasmid pVS1 (Heeb et al., 2000)
   9010..9070    +  rep_origin     oriV (fragment): incP origin of replication
   9087..9191    +  promoter       AmpR promoter: bla
   9192..9986    +  CDS            KanR: aminoglycoside phosphotransferase; aphA-3; confers resistance to kanamycin
  10157..420     +  rep_origin     ori (across the origin): high-copy-number ColE1/pMB1/pBR322/pUC origin of replication
