[The description below was written by a language model from this plasmid's Addgene catalogue record and pLannotate feature annotations shown in this document.]
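Description:
LjUBQ:MtTAX3:T35s is a plant binary vector built on the EC50505 backbone for Agrobacterium-mediated overexpression of a small peptide-coding gene from Medicago truncatula. Outside the T-DNA, the plasmid carries a high-copy ColE1/pUC-type origin for propagation in E. coli. It also carries the pVS1 replication module (oriV, RepA and the StaA stability protein), which supports maintenance in Agrobacterium. Bacterial selection is by kanamycin, conferred by an aphA-3 gene driven by the bla promoter. A short fragment of an incP oriV is also annotated.

Between the nopaline-type right and left border repeats lie three plant expression units. The payload is Medtr4g078840.1 (MtTAX3), an insert of about 374 bp. The catalogue states that it is driven by the Lotus japonicus ubiquitin promoter, and it is terminated by the CaMV 35S polyadenylation signal. The "tag" field in the record refers to this terminator, not to a protein fusion. The annotation software did not detect the ubiquitin promoter, and it labelled the coding region as a fragment resembling Arabidopsis TAX1, a signalling peptide, which is consistent with the insert being a member of that family. Downstream, a NOS promoter–nptII–NOS terminator cassette allows kanamycin/G418 selection of transformed plant tissue. Upstream, a DsRed coding sequence with a NOS terminator provides a red fluorescent visual marker, which the depositor notes as an additional means of selection; its promoter is not annotated.

The sequenced record is 10,325 nt, slightly smaller than the stated backbone size of 10,475 bp without insert; the record does not explain the difference. The construct is intended for constitutive overexpression of the TAX3 peptide gene in plants.
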