Addgene plasmid #164773: LjUBQ:MtTAX3:T35s
Purpose: Overexpression of Peptide coding gene (Binary vector)
Depositing lab: Wolf Scheible. Depositing organization: Noble Research Institute, LLC.
Backbone
  Vector backbone: EC50505
  Backbone size w/o insert (bp): 10475
  Vector type: Plant Expression
  Selectable markers: Neomycin (select with G418) ; N/A
Growth in bacteria
  Bacterial resistance: Kanamycin, 50 μg/mL
  Growth temperature: 37°C
  Growth strain: DH5alpha
  Copy number: High Copy
Gene/Insert
  Gene/Insert name: Medtr4g078840.1 (alt names: TAX3; LOC11440686)
  Species: Medicago truncatula
  Insert size (bp): 374
  Promoter: Lotus japonicus Ubiquitin
  Tag / fusion protein: Terminator 35S (C terminal on insert)
  Cloning method: Unknown
Terms and licenses: Academic/Nonprofit Terms; Industry Terms: Not Available to Industry
Depositor comments: Cloned by Peter/Shulan, additional dsRED selection
How to cite: LjUBQ:MtTAX3:T35s was a gift from Wolf Scheible (Addgene plasmid # 164773 ; http://n2t.net/addgene:164773 ; RRID:Addgene_164773)
