>Addgene plasmid #164773 | LjUBQ:MtTAX3:T35s | depositor partial sequence | sequence record 350570 | Author Sequence
TTTGCTCTATTATCATTAATTTTATCTCTTATAGGAGCAATTATTTGGATTATCGGGTCAATATTGAGTT
GCTGCTGTCCTTGTTGCATATGCTGCACAGGATTGCTCAATGTTGCTGTATGTTTGATAAAGCTTCCAGT
TCGAATTCTTAGATGGTTTGTTAACAAAATTCCTTGTTAG
